>Addgene plasmid #203293 | A*01:03:01 | addgene full sequence | sequence record 399797 | Addgene NGS Result
GACGGATCGGGAGATCTCCCGATCCCCTATGGTGCACTCTCAGTACAATCTGCTCTGATGCCGCATAGTT
AAGCCAGTATCTGCTCCCTGCTTGTGTGTTGGAGGTCGCTGAGTAGTGCGCGAGCAAAATTTAAGCTACA
ACAAGGCAAGGCTTGACCGACAATTGCATGAAGAATCTGCTTAGGGTTAGGCGTTTTGCGCTGCTTCGCG
ATGTACGGGCCAGATATACGCGTTGACATTGATTATTGACTAGTTATTAATAGTAATCAATTACGGGGTC
ATTAGTTCATAGCCCATATATGGAGTTCCGCGTTACATAACTTACGGTAAATGGCCCGCCTGGCTGACCG
CCCAACGACCCCCGCCCATTGACGTCAATAATGACGTATGTTCCCATAGTAACGCCAATAGGGACTTTCC
ATTGACGTCAATGGGTGGAGTATTTACGGTAAACTGCCCACTTGGCAGTACATCAAGTGTATCATATGCC
AAGTACGCCCCCTATTGACGTCAATGACGGTAAATGGCCCGCCTGGCATTATGCCCAGTACATGACCTTA
TGGGACTTTCCTACTTGGCAGTACATCTACGTATTAGTCATCGCTATTACCATGGTGATGCGGTTTTGGC
AGTACATCAATGGGCGTGGATAGCGGTTTGACTCACGGGGATTTCCAAGTCTCCACCCCATTGACGTCAA
TGGGAGTTTGTTTTGGCACCAAAATCAACGGGACTTTCCAAAATGTCGTAACAACTCCGCCCCATTGACG
CAAATGGGCGGTAGGCGTGTACGGTGGGAGGTCTATATAAGCAGAGCTCTCTGGCTAACTAGAGAACCCA
CTGCTTACTGGCTTATCGAAATTAATACGACTCACTATAGGGAGACCCAAGCTGGCTAGCGTTTAAACTT
AAGCTTGGTACCGAGCTCGGATCCATGGCCGTCATGGCGCCCCGAACCCTCCTCCTGCTACTCTCGGGGG
CCCTGGCCCTGACCCAGACCTGGGCGGGCTCCCACTCCATGAGGTATTTCTTCACATCCGTGTCCCGGCC
CGGCCGCGGGGAGCCCCGCTTCATCGCCGTGGGCTACGTGGACGACACGCAGTTCGTGCGGTTCGACAGC
GACGCCGCGAGCCAGAAGATGGAGCCGCGGGCGCCGTGGATAGAGCAGGAGGGGCCGGAGTATTGGGACC
AGGAGACACGGAATATGAAGGCCCACTCACAGACTGACCGAGCGAACCTGGGGACCCTGCGCGGCTACTA
CAACCAGAGCGAGGACGGTTCTCACACCATCCAGATGATGTATGGCTGCGACGTGGGGCCGGACGGGCGC
TTCCTCCGCGGGTACCGGCAGGACGCCTACGACGGCAAGGATTACATCGCCCTGAACGAGGACCTGCGCT
CTTGGACCGCGGCGGACATGGCAGCTCAGATCACCAAGCGCAAGTGGGAGGCGGTCCATGCGGCGGAGCA
GCGGAGAGTCTACCTGGAGGGCCGGTGCGTGGACGGGCTCCGCAGATACCTGGAGAACGGGAAGGAGACG
CTGCAGCGCACGGACCCCCCCAAGACACATATGACCCACCACCCCATCTCTGACCATGAGGCCACCCTGA
GGTGCTGGGCCCTGGGCTTCTACCCTGCGGAGATCACACTGACCTGGCAGCGGGATGGGGAGGACCAGAC
CCAGGACACGGAGCTCGTGGAGACCAGGCCTGCAGGGGATGGAACCTTCCAGAAGTGGGCGGCTGTGGTG
GTGCCTTCTGGAGAGGAGCAGAGATACACCTGCCATGTGCAGCATGAGGGTCTGCCCAAGCCCCTCACCC
TGAGATGGGAGCTGTCTTCCCAGCCCACCATCCCCATCGTGGGCATCATTGCTGGCCTGGTTCTCCTTGG
AGCTGTGATCACTGGAGCTGTGGTCGCTGCTGTGATGTGGAGGAGGAAGAGCTCAGATAGAAAAGGAGGG
AGTTACACTCAGGCTGCAAGCAGTGACAGTGCCCAGGGCTCTGATGTGTCTCTCACAGCTTGTAAAGTGT
GAGAATTCTGCAGATATCCAGCACAGTGGCGGCCGCTCGAGTCTAGAGGGCCCGTTTAAACCCGCTGATC
AGCCTCGACTGTGCCTTCTAGTTGCCAGCCATCTGTTGTTTGCCCCTCCCCCGTGCCTTCCTTGACCCTG
GAAGGTGCCACTCCCACTGTCCTTTCCTAATAAAATGAGGAAATTGCATCGCATTGTCTGAGTAGGTGTC
ATTCTATTCTGGGGGGTGGGGTGGGGCAGGACAGCAAGGGGGAGGATTGGGAAGACAATAGCAGGCATGC
TGGGGATGCGGTGGGCTCTATGGCTTCTGAGGCGGAAAGAACCAGCTGGGGCTCTAGGGGGTATCCCC
[124 nt withheld, positions 2379-2502]
C
[91 nt withheld, positions 2504-2594]
A
[49 nt withheld, positions 2596-2644]
CCTTTGACGTTGGAGTCCACGTTCTTT
[37 nt withheld, positions 2672-2708]
ACCCTATCTCGGTCTATTCTTTTGATTTATAAGGGATTTTGCCGATTTCGGCCTATTGGTTAAAAAATGA
GCTGATTTAACAAAAATTTAACGCGAATTAATTCTGTGGAATGTGTGTCAGTTAGGGTGTGGAAAGTCCC
CAGGCTCCCCAGCAGGCAGAAGTATGCAAAGCATGCATCTCAATTAGTCAGCAACCAGGTGTGGAAAGTC
CCCAGGCTCCCCAGCAGGCAGAAGTATGCAAAGCATGCATCTCAATTAGTCAGCAACCATAGTCCCGCCC
CTAACTCCGCCCATCCCGCCCCTAACTCCGCCCAGTTCCGCCCATTCTCCGCCCCATGGCTGACTAATTT
TTTTTATTTATGCAGAGGCCGAGGCCGCCTCTGCCTCTGAGCTATTCCAGAAGTAGTGAGGAGGCTTTTT
TGGAGGCCTAGGCTTTTGCAAAAAGCTCCCGGGAGCTTGTATATCCATTTTCGGATCTGATCAAGAGACA
GGATGAGGATCGTTTCGCATGATTGAACAAGATGGATTGCACGCAGGTTCTCCGGCCGCTTGGGTGGAGA
GGCTATTCGGCTATGACTGGGCACAACAGACAATCGGCTGCTCTGATGCCGCCGTGTTCCGGCTGTCAGC
GCAGGGGCGCCCGGTTCTTTTTGTCAAGACCGACCTGTCCGGTGCCCTGAATGAACTGCAGGACGAGGCA
GCGCGGCTATCGTGGCTGGCCACGACGGGCGTTCCTTGCGCAGCTGTGCTCGACGTTGTCACTGAAGCGG
GAAGGGACTGGCTGCTATTGGGCGAAGTGCCGGGGCAGGATCTCCTGTCATCTCACCTTGCTCCTGCCGA
GAAAGTATCCATCATGGCTGATGCAATGCGGCGGCTGCATACGCTTGATCCGGCTACCTGCCCATTCGAC
CACCAAGCGAAACATCGCATCGAGCGAGCACGTACTCGGATGGAAGCCGGTCTTGTCGATCAGGATGATC
TGGACGAAGAGCATCAGGGGCTCGCGCCAGCCGAACTGTTCGCCAGGCTCAAGGCGCGCATGCCCGACGG
CGAGGATCTCGTCGTGACCCATGGCGATGCCTGCTTGCCGAATATCATGGTGGAAAATGGCCGCTTTTCT
GGATTCATCGACTGTGGCCGGCTGGGTGTGGCGGACCGCTATCAGGACATAGCGTTGGCTACCCGTGATA
TTGCTGAAGAGCTTGGCGGCGAATGGGCTGACCGCTTCCTCGTGCTTTACGGTATCGCCGCTCCCGATTC
GCAGCGCATCGCCTTCTATCGCCTTCTTGACGAGTTCTTCTGAGCGGGACTCTGGGGTTCGAAATGACCG
ACCAAGCGACGCCCAACCTGCCATCACGAGATTTCGATTCCACCGCCGCCTTCTATGAAAGGTTGGGCTT
CGGAATCGTTTTCCGGGACGCCGGCTGGATGATCCTCCAGCGCGGGGATCTCATGCTGGAGTTCTTCGCC
CACCCCAACTTGTTTATTGCAGCTTATAATGGTTACAAATAAAGCAATAGCATCACAAATTTCACAAATA
AAGCATTTTTTTCACTGCATTCTAGTTGTGGTTTGTCCAAACTCATCAATGTATCTTATCATGTCTGTAT
ACCGTCGACCTCTAGCTAGAGCTTGGCGTAATCATGGTCATAGCTGTTTCCTGTGTGAAATTGTTATCCG
CTCACAATTCCACACAACATACGAGCCGGAAGCATAAAGTGTAAAGCCTGGGGTGCCTAATGAGTGAGCT
AACTCACATTAATTGCGTTGCGCTCACTGCCCGCTTTCCAGTCGGGAAACCTGTCGTGCCAGCTGCATTA
ATGAATCGGCCAACGCGCGGGGAGAGGCGGTTTGCGTATTGGGCGCTCTTCCGCTTCCTCGCTCACTGAC
TCGCTGCGCTCGGTCGTTCGGCTGCGGCGAGCGGTATCAGCTCACTCAAAGGCGGTAATACGGTTATCCA
CAGAATCAGGGGATAACGCAGGAAAGAACATGTGAGCAAAAGGCCAGCAAAAGGCCAGGAACCGTAAAAA
GGCCGCGTTGCTGGCGTTTTTCCATAGGCTCCGCCCCCCTGACGAGCATCACAAAAATCGACGCTCAAGT
CAGAGGTGGCGAAACCCGACAGGACTATAAAGATACCAGGCGTTTCCCCCTGGAAGCTCCCTCGTGCGCT
CTCCTGTTCCGACCCTGCCGCTTACCGGATACCTGTCCGCCTTTCTCCCTTCGGGAAGCGTGGCGCTTTC
TCATAGCTCACGCTGTAGGTATCTCAGTTCGGTGTAGGTCGTTCGCTCCAAGCTGGGCTGTGTGCACGAA
CCCCCCGTTCAGCCCGACCGCTGCGCCTTATCCGGTAACTATCGTCTTGAGTCCAACCCGGTAAGACACG
ACTTATCGCCACTGGCAGCAGCCACTGGTAACAGGATTAGCAGAGCGAGGTATGTAGGCGGTGCTACAGA
GTTCTTGAAGTGGTGGCCTAACTACGGCTACACTAGAAGAACAGTATTTGGTATCTGCGCTCTGCTGAAG
CCAGTTACCTTCGGAAAAAGAGTTGGTAGCTCTTGATCCGGCAAACAAACCACCGCTGGTAGCGGTGGTT
TTTTTGTTTGCAAGCAGCAGATTACGCGCAGAAAAAAAGGATCTCAAGAAGATCCTTTGATCTTTTCTAC
GGGGTCTGACGCTCAGTGGAACGAAAACTCACGTTAAGGGATTTTGGTCATGAGATTATCAAAAAGGATC
TTCACCTAGATCCTTTTAAATTAAAAATGAAGTTTTAAATCAATCTAAAGTATATATGAGTAAACTTGGT
CTGACAGTTACCAATGCTTAATCAGTGAGGCACCTATCTCAGCGATCTGTCTATTTCGTTCATCCATAGT
TGCCTGACTCCCCGTCGTGTAGATAACTACGATACGGGAGGGCTTACCATCTGGCCCCAGTGCTGCAATG
ATACCGCGAGACCCACGCTCACCGGCTCCAGATTTATCAGCAATAAACCAGCCAGCCGGAAGGGCCGAGC
GCAGAAGTGGTCCTGCAACTTTATCCGCCTCCATCCAGTCTATTAATTGTTGCCGGGAAGCTAGAGTAAG
TAGTTCGCCAGTTAATAGTTTGCGCAACGTTGTTGCCATTGCTACAGGCATCGTGGTGTCACGCTCGTCG
TTTGGTATGGCTTCATTCAGCTCCGGTTCCCAACGATCAAGGCGAGTTACATGATCCCCCATGTTGTGCA
AAAAAGCGGTTAGCTCCTTCGGTCCTCCGATCGTTGTCAGAAGTAAGTTGGCCGCAGTGTTATCACTCAT
GGTTATGGCAGCACTGCATAATTCTCTTACTGTCATGCCATCCGTAAGATGCTTTTCTGTGACTGGTGAG
TACTCAACCAAGTCATTCTGAGAATAGTGTATGCGGCGACCGAGTTGCTCTTGCCCGGCGTCAATACGGG
ATAATACCGCGCCACATAGCAGAACTTTAAAAGTGCTCATCATTGGAAAACGTTCTTCGGGGCGAAAACT
CTCAAGGATCTTACCGCTGTTGAGATCCAGTTCGATGTAACCCACTCGTGCACCCAACTGATCTTCAGCA
TCTTTTACTTTCACCAGCGTTTCTGGGTGAGCAAAAACAGGAAGGCAAAATGCCGCAAAAAAGGGAATAA
GGGCGACACGGAAATGTTGAATACTCATACTCTTCCTTTTTCAATATTATTGAAGCATTTATCAGGGTTA
TTGTCTCATGAGCGGATACATATTTGAATGTATTTAGAAAAATAAACAAATAGGGGTTCCGCGCACATTT
CCCCGAAAAGTGCCACCTGACGTC
Features (pLannotate 1.2.2; 20 found; start..end, strand, type, name):
     28..80      -  misc_feature   bom (fragment): basis of mobility region from pBR322
    235..614     +  enhancer       CMV enhancer: human cytomegalovirus immediate early enhancer
    615..818     +  promoter       CMV promoter: human cytomegalovirus (CMV) immediate early promoter
    814..847     +  LTR            5' LTR (truncated) (fragment): truncated 5' long terminal repeat (LTR) from HIV-1
    863..881     +  promoter       T7 promoter: promoter for bacteriophage T7 RNA polymerase
    935..2029    +  CDS            HLA-A: HLAA_HUMAN - Also known as HLAA. Experimental evidence at protein level: Swiss-Prot protein existence level 1. Allele A*74:01: Presents immunodominant HIV-1 epitopes derived from gag-pol (GQMVHQAISPR, QIYPGIKVR) and rev (RQIHSISER), carrying an aliphatic residue at position 2 and Arg anchor residue at the C-terminus. May contribute to viral load control in chronic HIV-1 infection. From Homo sapiens (Human).
   2109..2333    +  polyA_signal   bGH poly(A) signal: bovine growth hormone polyadenylation signal
   2337..2358    +  promoter       SV40 promoter (fragment): SV40 enhancer and early promoter
   2379..2807    +  rep_origin     f1 ori (sequence partly withheld): f1 bacteriophage origin of replication; arrow indicates direction of (+) strand synthesis
   2821..3150    +  promoter       SV40 promoter: SV40 enhancer and early promoter
   3217..4008    +  CDS            neo: KKA2_KLEPN - Also known as kan, nptII. Experimental evidence at protein level: Swiss-Prot protein existence level 1. Resistance to kanamycin, neomycin, paromomycin, ribostamycin, butirosin and gentamicin B. From Klebsiella pneumoniae.
   4032..4190    +  CDS            ble (fragment): BLE_KLEPN - Experimental evidence at protein level: Swiss-Prot protein existence level 1. Binding protein with a strong affinity to the bleomycin family of antibiotics. Binds to CL990; an antimitotic-antibiotic compound. From Klebsiella pneumoniae.
   4185..4306    +  polyA_signal   SV40 poly(A) signal: SV40 polyadenylation signal
   4379..4395    -  protein_bind   lac operator: The lac repressor binds to the lac operator to inhibit transcription in E. coli. This inhibition can be relieved by adding lactose or isopropyl-β-D-thiogalactopyranoside (IPTG). lac repressor encoded by lacI
   4403..4433    -  promoter       lac promoter: promoter for the E. coli lac operon
   4448..4469    -  protein_bind   CAP binding site: CAP binding activates transcription in the presence of cAMP. E. coli catabolite activator protein
   4482..4574    -  CDS            lacI (fragment): lac repressor; lacI; The lac repressor binds to the lac operator to inhibit transcription in E. coli. This inhibition can be relieved by adding lactose or isopropyl-β-D-thiogalactopyranoside (IPTG).
   4757..5345    -  rep_origin     ori: high-copy-number ColE1/pMB1/pBR322/pUC origin of replication
   5516..6376    -  CDS            AmpR: β-lactamase; bla; confers resistance to ampicillin, carbenicillin, and related antibiotics
   6377..6481    -  promoter       AmpR promoter: bla
