[The description below was written by a language model from this plasmid's Addgene catalogue record and pLannotate feature annotations shown in this document.]
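Description:
A*01:03:01 is a mammalian expression plasmid built on the pcDNA-3 backbone that carries the coding sequence of the human HLA class I heavy chain allele HLA-A*01:03:01, cloned as a BamHI–EcoRI insert. In the sequenced record (about 6.5 kb) the HLA-A open reading frame sits downstream of the human cytomegalovirus immediate-early enhancer and promoter and upstream of the bovine growth hormone polyadenylation signal, an arrangement that gives strong constitutive transcription in transfected mammalian cells. A T7 promoter lies between the CMV promoter and the insert and can serve for in vitro transcription or as a sequencing primer site. No epitope tag or reporter is annotated on the insert. The annotation tool's text about another HLA-A allele is generic database wording for the HLA-A entry, not a description of this insert. The short match to an HIV-1 LTR at the CMV promoter junction is a small fragment only, and this is not a lentiviral vector.

For propagation in E. coli the plasmid has a high-copy ColE1/pUC-type origin and a β-lactamase gene conferring ampicillin resistance. An f1 origin is also present, allowing single-stranded DNA production. A second mammalian cassette consists of the SV40 enhancer/early promoter driving the neomycin phosphotransferase gene, followed by an SV40 polyadenylation signal, so stably transfected cells can be selected with G418. Small fragments of ble, lacI, the lac promoter/operator and the pBR322 bom region are backbone remnants.

The stated purpose is overexpression of a single HLA allele. The associated publication concerns a large HLA class I peptidome dataset for epitope prediction, which suggests use in profiling the peptides presented by this allele.
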