Addgene plasmid #203293: A*01:03:01
Purpose: Overexpress HLA allele
Depositing lab: Derin Keskin & Catherine Wu. Depositing organization: Dana-Farber Cancer Institute. Publication: A large peptidome dataset improves HLA class I epitope prediction across most of the human population. Sarkizova S, Klaeger S, Le PM, Li LW, Oliveira G, Keshishian H, Hartigan CR, Zhang W, Braun DA, Ligon KL, Bachireddy P, Zervantonakis IK, Rosenbluth JM, Ouspenskaia T, Law T, Justesen S, Stevens J, Lane WJ, Eisenhaure T, Lan Zhang G, Clauser KR, Hacohen N, Carr SA, Wu CJ, Keskin DB. Nat Biotechnol. 2020 Feb;38(2):199-209. doi: 10.1038/s41587-019-0322-9. Epub 2019 Dec 16. PubMed 31844290.
Backbone
  Vector backbone: pcDNA-3
  Vector type: Mammalian Expression
Growth in bacteria
  Bacterial resistance: Ampicillin, 100 μg/mL
  Growth temperature: 37°C
  Growth strain: NEB Stable
  Copy number: High Copy
Gene/Insert
  Gene/Insert name: A*01:03:01
  Species: H. sapiens (human)
  Entrez Gene: HLA-A (a.k.a. HLAA)
  Cloning method: Restriction Enzyme; 5′ cloning site BamHI (unknown if destroyed); 3′ cloning site EcoRI (unknown if destroyed)
  Sequencing primers: 5′ unknown
Terms and licenses: Academic/Nonprofit Terms; Industry Terms: Not Available to Industry
Depositor comments: Shortname from TIGL: K57
How to cite: A*01:03:01 was a gift from Derin Keskin & Catherine Wu (Addgene plasmid # 203293 ; http://n2t.net/addgene:203293 ; RRID:Addgene_203293)
