>Addgene plasmid #203293 | A*01:03:01 | depositor partial sequence | sequence record 394219 | HLA:HLA00003 A*01:03:01:01 1098 bp (K57)
ATGGCCGTCATGGCGCCCCGAACCCTCCTCCTGCTACTCTCGGGGGCCCTGGCCCTGACCCAGACCTGGG
CGGGCTCCCACTCCATGAGGTATTTCTTCACATCCGTGTCCCGGCCCGGCCGCGGGGAGCCCCGCTTCAT
CGCCGTGGGCTACGTGGACGACACGCAGTTCGTGCGGTTCGACAGCGACGCCGCGAGCCAGAAGATGGAG
CCGCGGGCGCCGTGGATAGAGCAGGAGGGGCCGGAGTATTGGGACCAGGAGACACGGAATATGAAGGCCC
ACTCACAGACTGACCGAGCGAACCTGGGGACCCTGCGCGGCTACTACAACCAGAGCGAGGACGGTTCTCA
CACCATCCAGATGATGTATGGCTGCGACGTGGGGCCGGACGGGCGCTTCCTCCGCGGGTACCGGCAGGAC
GCCTACGACGGCAAGGATTACATCGCCCTGAACGAGGACCTGCGCTCTTGGACCGCGGCGGACATGGCAG
CTCAGATCACCAAGCGCAAGTGGGAGGCGGTCCATGCGGCGGAGCAGCGGAGAGTCTACCTGGAGGGCCG
GTGCGTGGACGGGCTCCGCAGATACCTGGAGAACGGGAAGGAGACGCTGCAGCGCACGGACCCCCCCAAG
ACACATATGACCCACCACCCCATCTCTGACCATGAGGCCACCCTGAGGTGCTGGGCCCTGGGCTTCTACC
CTGCGGAGATCACACTGACCTGGCAGCGGGATGGGGAGGACCAGACCCAGGACACGGAGCTCGTGGAGAC
CAGGCCTGCAGGGGATGGAACCTTCCAGAAGTGGGCGGCTGTGGTGGTGCCTTCTGGAGAGGAGCAGAGA
TACACCTGCCATGTGCAGCATGAGGGTCTGCCCAAGCCCCTCACCCTGAGATGGGAGCTGTCTTCCCAGC
CCACCATCCCCATCGTGGGCATCATTGCTGGCCTGGTTCTCCTTGGAGCTGTGATCACTGGAGCTGTGGT
CGCTGCTGTGATGTGGAGGAGGAAGAGCTCAGATAGAAAAGGAGGGAGTTACACTCAGGCTGCAAGCAGT
GACAGTGCCCAGGGCTCTGATGTGTCTCTCACAGCTTGTAAAGTGTGA
